>Addgene plasmid #237477 | pLCKO-CMV-TMPRSS2-IRES-Hygromycin | addgene full sequence | sequence record 477775 | Addgene NGS Result
GACATTGATTATTGACTAGTTATTAATAGTAATCAATTACGGGGTCATTAGTTCATAGCCCATATATGGA
GTTCCGCGTTACATAACTTACGGTAAATGGCCCGCCTGGCTGACCGCCCAACGACCCCCGCCCATTGACG
TCAATAATGACGTATGTTCCCATAGTAACGCCAATAGGGACTTTCCATTGACGTCAATGGGTGGAGTATT
TACGGTAAACTGCCCACTTGGCAGTACATCAAGTGTATCATATGCCAAGTACGCCCCCTATTGACGTCAA
TGACGGTAAATGGCCCGCCTGGCATTATGCCCAGTACATGACCTTATGGGACTTTCCTACTTGGCAGTAC
ATCTACGTATTAGTCATCGCTATTACCATGGTGATGCGGTTTTGGCAGTACATCAATGGGCGTGGATAGC
GGTTTGACTCACGGGGATTTCCAAGTCTCCACCCCATTGACGTCAATGGGAGTTTGTTTTGGCACCAAAA
TCAACGGGACTTTCCAAAATGTCGTAACAACTCCGCCCCATTGACGCAAATGGGCGGTAGGCGTGTACGG
TGGGAGGTCTATATAAGCAGAGCTCTCTGGCTAACTAGAGAACCCACTGCTTACTGGCTTATCGAAATTA
ATACGACTCACTATAGGGAGACCCAAGCTGGCTAGCGTTTAAACGGGCCCTCTAGACCATGGCTTTGAAC
TCAGGGTCACCACCAGCTATTGGACCTTACTATGAAAACCATGGATACCAACCGGAAAACCCCTATCCCG
CACAGCCCACTGTGGTCCCCACTGTCTACGAGGTGCATCCGGCTCAGTACTACCCGTCCCCCGTGCCCCA
GTACGCCCCGAGGGTCCTGACGCAGGCTTCCAACCCCGTCGTCTGCACGCAGCCCAAATCCCCATCCGGG
ACAGTGTGCACCTCAAAGACTAAGAAAGCACTGTGCATCACCTTGACCCTGGGGACCTTCCTCGTGGGAG
CTGCGCTGGCCGCTGGCCTACTCTGGAAGTTCATGGGCAGCAAGTGCTCCAACTCTGGGATAGAGTGCGA
CTCCTCAGGTACCTGCATCAACCCCTCTAACTGGTGTGATGGCGTGTCACACTGCCCCGGCGGGGAGGAC
GAGAATCGGTGTGTTCGCCTCTACGGACCAAACTTCATCCTTCAGGTGTACTCATCTCAGAGGAAGTCCT
GGCACCCTGTGTGCCAAGACGACTGGAACGAGAACTACGGGCGGGCGGCCTGCAGGGACATGGGCTATAA
GAATAATTTTTACTCTAGCCAAGGAATAGTGGATGACAGCGGATCCACCAGCTTTATGAAACTGAACACA
AGTGCCGGCAATGTCGATATCTATAAAAAACTGTACCACAGTGATGCCTGTTCTTCAAAAGCAGTGGTTT
CTTTACGCTGTATAGCCTGCGGGGTCAACTTGAACTCAAGCCGCCAGAGCAGGATTGTGGGCGGCGAGAG
CGCGCTCCCGGGGGCCTGGCCCTGGCAGGTCAGCCTGCACGTCCAGAACGTCCACGTGTGCGGAGGCTCC
ATCATCACCCCCGAGTGGATCGTGACAGCCGCCCACTGCGTGGAAAAACCTCTTAACAATCCATGGCATT
GGACGGCATTTGCGGGGATTTTGAGACAATCTTTCATGTTCTATGGAGCCGGATACCAAGTAGAAAAAGT
GATTTCTCATCCAAATTATGACTCCAAGACCAAGAACAATGACATTGCGCTGATGAAGCTGCAGAAGCCT
CTGACTTTCAACGACCTAGTGAAACCAGTGTGTCTGCCCAACCCAGGCATGATGCTGCAGCCAGAACAGC
TCTGCTGGATTTCCGGGTGGGGGGCCACCGAGGAGAAAGGGAAGACCTCAGAAGTGCTGAACGCTGCCAA
GGTGCTTCTCATTGAGACACAGAGATGCAACAGCAGATATGTCTATGACAACCTGATCACACCAGCCATG
ATCTGTGCCGGCTTCCTGCAGGGGAACGTCGATTCTTGCCAGGGTGACAGTGGAGGGCCTCTGGTCACTT
CGAAGAACAATATCTGGTGGCTGATAGGGGATACAAGCTGGGGTTCTGGCTGTGCCAAAGCTTACAGACC
AGGAGTGTACGGGAATGTGATGGTATTCACGGACTGGATTTATCGACAAATGAGGGCAGACGGCTAAGGT
ACCGGATCCGGAATTCCCCCCCCCCCCCCCCCCCCCCTAACGTTACTGGCCGAAGCCGCTTGGAATAAGG
CCGGTGTGCGTTTGTCTATATGTTATTTTCCACCATATTGCCGTCTTTTGGCAATGTGAGGGCCCGGAAA
CCTGGCCCTGTCTTCTTGACGAGCATTCCTAGGGGTCTTTCCCCTCTCGCCAAAGGAATGCAAGGTCTGT
TGAATGTCGTGAAGGAAGCAGTTCCTCTGGAAGCTTCTTGAAGACAAACAACGTCTGTAGCGACCCTTTG
CAGGCAGCGGAACCCCCCACCTGGCGACAGGTGCCTCTGCGGCCAAAAGCCACGTGTATAAGATACACCT
GCAAAGGCGGCACAACCCCAGTGCCACGTTGTGAGTTGGATAGTTGTGGAAAGAGTCAAATGGCTCTCCT
CAAGCGTATTCAACAAGGGGCTGAAGGATGCCCAGAAGGTACCCCATTGTATGGGATCTGATCTGGGGCC
TCGGTGCACATGCTTTACATGTGTTTAGTCGAGGTTAAAAAAACGTCTAGGCCCCCCGAACCACGGGGAC
GTGGTTTTCCTTTGAAAAACACGATGATAAGCTTGCCACAACCCACAAGGAGACGACCTTCCATGAAAAA
GCCTGAACTCACCGCGACGTCTGTCGAGAAGTTTCTGATCGAAAAGTTCGACAGCGTCTCCGACCTGATG
CAGCTCTCGGAGGGCGAAGAATCTCGTGCTTTCAGCTTCGATGTAGGAGGGCGTGGATATGTCCTGCGGG
TAAATAGCTGCGCCGATGGTTTCTACAAAGATCGTTATGTTTATCGGCACTTTGCATCGGCCGCGCTCCC
GATTCCGGAAGTGCTTGACATTGGGGAATTCAGCGAGAGCCTGACCTATTGCATCTCCCGCCGTGCACAG
GGTGTCACGTTGCAAGACCTGCCTGAAACCGAACTGCCCGCTGTTCTGCAGCCGGTCGCGGAGGCCATGG
ATGCGATCGCTGCGGCCGATCTTAGCCAGACGAGCGGGTTCGGCCCATTCGGACCGCAAGGAATCGGTCA
ATACACTACATGGCGTGATTTCATATGCGCGATTGCTGATCCCCATGTGTATCACTGGCAAACTGTGATG
GACGACACCGTCAGTGCGTCCGTCGCGCAGGCTCTCGATGAGCTGATGCTTTGGGCCGAGGACTGCCCCG
AAGTCCGGCACCTCGTGCACGCGGATTTCGGCTCCAACAATGTCCTGACGGACAATGGCCGCATAACAGC
GGTCATTGACTGGAGCGAGGCGATGTTCGGGGATTCCCAATACGAGGTCGCCAACATCTTCTTCTGGAGG
CCGTGGTTGGCTTGTATGGAGCAGCAGACGCGCTACTTCGAGCGGAGGCATCCGGAGCTTGCAGGATCGC
CGCGGCTCCGGGCGTATATGCTCCGCATTGGTCTTGACCAACTCTATCAGAGCTTGGTTGACGGCAATTT
CGATGATGCAGCTTGGGCGCAGGGTCGATGCGACGCAATCGTCCGATCCGGAGCCGGGACTGTCGGGCGT
ACACAAATCGCCCGCAGAAGCGCGGCCGTCTGGACCGATGGCTGTGTAGAAGTACTCGCCGATAGTGGAA
ACCGACGCCCCAGCACTCGTCCGAGGGCAAAGGAATGAACGCGTTAAGTCGACAATCAACCTCTGGATTA
CAAAATTTGTGAAAGATTGACTGGTATTCTTAACTATGTTGCTCCTTTTACGCTATGTGGATACGCTGCT
TTAATGCCTTTGTATCATGCTATTGCTTCCCGTATGGCTTTCATTTTCTCCTCCTTGTATAAATCCTGGT
TGCTGTCTCTTTATGAGGAGTTGTGGCCCGTTGTCAGGCAACGCGGCGTGGTGTGCACTGTGTTTGCTGA
CGCAACCCCCACTGGTTGGGGCATTGCCACCACCTGTCAGCTCCTTTCCGGGACTTTCGCTTTCCCCCTC
CCTATTGCCACGGCGGAACTCATCGCCGCCTGCCTTGCCCGCTGCTGGACAGGGGCTCGGCTGTTGGGCA
CTGACAATTCCGTGGTGTTGTCGGGGAAATCATCGTCCTTTCCTTGGCTGCTCGCCTGTGTTGCCACCTG
GATTCTGCGCGGGACGTCCTTCTGCTACGTCCCTTCGGCCCTCAATCCAGCGGACCTTCCTTCCCGCGGC
CTGCTGCCGGCTCTGCGGCCTCTTCCGCGTCTTCGCCTTCGCCCTCAGACGAGTCGGATCTCCCTTTGGG
CCGCCTCCCCGCGTCGACTTTAAGACCAATGACTTACAAGGCAGCTGTAGATCTTAGCCACTTTTTAAAA
GAAAAGGGGGGACTGGAAGGGCTAATTCACTCCCAACGAAGACAAGATCTGCTTTTTGCTTGTACTGGGT
CTCTCTGGTTAGACCAGATCTGAGCCTGGGAGCTCTCTGGCTAACTAGGGAACCCACTGCTTAAGCCTCA
ATAAAGCTTGCCTTGAGTGCTTCAAGTAGTGTGTGCCCGTCTGTTGTGTGACTCTGGTAACTAGAGATCC
CTCAGACCCTTTTAGTCAGTGTGGAAAATCTCTAGCAGTACGTATAGTAGTTCATGTCATCTTATTATTC
AGTATTTATAACTTGCAAAGAAATGAATATCAGAGAGTGAGAGGAACTTGTTTATTGCAGCTTATAATGG
TTACAAATAAAGCAATAGCATCACAAATTTCACAAATAAAGCATTTTTTTCACTGCATTCTAGTTGTGGT
TTGTCCAAACTCATCAATGTATCTTATCATGTCTGGCTCTAGCTATCCCGCCCCTAACTCCGCCCATCCC
GCCCCTAACTCCGCCCAGTTCCGCCCATTCTCCGCCCCATGGCTGACTAATTTTTTTTATTTATGCAGAG
GCCGAGGCCGCCTCGGCCTCTGAGCTATTCCAGAAGTAGTGAGGAGGCTTTTTTGGAGGCCTAGGGACGT
ACCCAATTCGCCCTATAGTGAGTCGTATTACGCGCGCTCACTGGCCGTCGTTTTACAACGTCGTGACTGG
GAAAACCCTGGCGTTACCCAACTTAATCGCCTTGCAGCACATCCCCCTTTCGCCAGCTGGCGTAATAGCG
AAGAGGCCCGCACCGATCGCCCTTCCCAACAGTTGCGCAGCCTGAATGGCGAATGGG
[124 nt withheld, positions 5308-5431]
C
[91 nt withheld, positions 5433-5523]
A
[49 nt withheld, positions 5525-5573]
CCTTTGACGTTGGAGTCCACGTTCTTT
[37 nt withheld, positions 5601-5637]
ACCCTATCTCGGTCTATTCTTTTGATTTATAAGGGATTTTGCCGATTTCGGCCTATTGGTTAAAAAATGA
GCTGATTTAACAAAAATTTAACGCGAATTTTAACAAAATATTAACGCTTACAATTTAGGTGGCACTTTTC
GGGGAAATGTGCGCGGAACCCCTATTTGTTTATTTTTCTAAATACATTCAAATATGTATCCGCTCATGAG
ACAATAACCCTGATAAATGCTTCAATAATATTGAAAAAGGAAGAGTATGAGTATTCAACATTTCCGTGTC
GCCCTTATTCCCTTTTTTGCGGCATTTTGCCTTCCTGTTTTTGCTCACCCAGAAACGCTGGTGAAAGTAA
AAGATGCTGAAGATCAGTTGGGTGCACGAGTGGGTTACATCGAACTGGATCTCAACAGCGGTAAGATCCT
TGAGAGTTTTCGCCCCGAAGAACGTTTTCCAATGATGAGCACTTTTAAAGTTCTGCTATGTGGCGCGGTA
TTATCCCGTATTGACGCCGGGCAAGAGCAACTCGGTCGCCGCATACACTATTCTCAGAATGACTTGGTTG
AGTACTCACCAGTCACAGAAAAGCATCTTACGGATGGCATGACAGTAAGAGAATTATGCAGTGCTGCCAT
AACCATGAGTGATAACACTGCGGCCAACTTACTTCTGACAACGATCGGAGGACCGAAGGAGCTAACCGCT
TTTTTGCACAACATGGGGGATCATGTAACTCGCCTTGATCGTTGGGAACCGGAGCTGAATGAAGCCATAC
CAAACGACGAGCGTGACACCACGATGCCTGTAGCAATGGCAACAACGTTGCGCAAACTATTAACTGGCGA
ACTACTTACTCTAGCTTCCCGGCAACAATTAATAGACTGGATGGAGGCGGATAAAGTTGCAGGACCACTT
CTGCGCTCGGCCCTTCCGGCTGGCTGGTTTATTGCTGATAAATCTGGAGCCGGTGAGCGTGGGTCTCGCG
GTATCATTGCAGCACTGGGGCCAGATGGTAAGCCCTCCCGTATCGTAGTTATCTACACGACGGGGAGTCA
GGCAACTATGGATGAACGAAATAGACAGATCGCTGAGATAGGTGCCTCACTGATTAAGCATTGGTAACTG
TCAGACCAAGTTTACTCATATATACTTTAGATTGATTTAAAACTTCATTTTTAATTTAAAAGGATCTAGG
TGAAGATCCTTTTTGATAATCTCATGACCAAAATCCCTTAACGTGAGTTTTCGTTCCACTGAGCGTCAGA
CCCCGTAGAAAAGATCAAAGGATCTTCTTGAGATCCTTTTTTTCTGCGCGTAATCTGCTGCTTGCAAACA
AAAAAACCACCGCTACCAGCGGTGGTTTGTTTGCCGGATCAAGAGCTACCAACTCTTTTTCCGAAGGTAA
CTGGCTTCAGCAGAGCGCAGATACCAAATACTGTTCTTCTAGTGTAGCCGTAGTTAGGCCACCACTTCAA
GAACTCTGTAGCACCGCCTACATACCTCGCTCTGCTAATCCTGTTACCAGTGGCTGCTGCCAGTGGCGAT
AAGTCGTGTCTTACCGGGTTGGACTCAAGACGATAGTTACCGGATAAGGCGCAGCGGTCGGGCTGAACGG
GGGGTTCGTGCACACAGCCCAGCTTGGAGCGAACGACCTACACCGAACTGAGATACCTACAGCGTGAGCT
ATGAGAAAGCGCCACGCTTCCCGAAGGGAGAAAGGCGGACAGGTATCCGGTAAGCGGCAGGGTCGGAACA
GGAGAGCGCACGAGGGAGCTTCCAGGGGGAAACGCCTGGTATCTTTATAGTCCTGTCGGGTTTCGCCACC
TCTGACTTGAGCGTCGATTTTTGTGATGCTCGTCAGGGGGGCGGAGCCTATGGAAAAACGCCAGCAACGC
GGCCTTTTTACGGTTCCTGGTCTTTTGCTGGCCTTTTGCTCACATGTTCTTTCCTGCGTTATCCCCTGAT
TCTGTGGATAACCGTATTACCGCCTTTGAGTGAGCTGATACCGCTCGCCGCAGCCGAACGACCGAGCGCA
GCGAGTCAGTGAGCGAGGAAGCGGAAGAGCGCCCAATACGCAAACCGCCTCTCCCCGCGCGTTGGCCGAT
TCATTAATGCAGCTGGCACGACAGGTTTCCCGACTGGAAAGCGGGCAGTGAGCGCAACGCAATTAATGTG
AGTTAGCTCACTCATTAGGCACCCCAGGCTTTACACTTTATGCTTCCGGCTCGTATGTTGTGTGGAATTG
TGAGCGGATAACAATTTCACACAGGAAACAGCTATGACCATGATTACGCCAAGCGCGCAATTAACCCTCA
CTAAAGGGAACAAAAGCTGGAGCTGCAAGCTTAATGTAGTCTTATGCAATACTCTTGTAGTCTTGCAACA
TGGTAACGATGAGTTAGCAACATGCCTTACAAGGAGAGAAAAAGCACCGTGCATGCCGATTGGTGGAAGT
AAGGTGGTACGATCGTGCCTTATTAGGAAGGCAACAGACGGGTCTGACATGGATTGGACGAACCACTGAA
TTGCCGCATTGCAGAGATATTGTATTTAAGTGCCTAGCTCGATACATAAACGGGTCTCTCTGGTTAGACC
AGATCTGAGCCTGGGAGCTCTCTGGCTAACTAGGGAACCCACTGCTTAAGCCTCAATAAAGCTTGCCTTG
AGTGCTTCAAGTAGTGTGTGCCCGTCTGTTGTGTGACTCTGGTAACTAGAGATCCCTCAGACCCTTTTAG
TCAGTGTGGAAAATCTCTAGCAGTGGCGCCCGAACAGGGACTTGAAAGCGAAAGGGAAACCAGAGGAGCT
CTCTCGACGCAGGACTCGGCTTGCTGAAGCGCGCACGGCAAGAGGCGAGGGGCGGCGACTGGTGAGTACG
CCAAAAATTTTGACTAGCGGAGGCTAGAAGGAGAGAGATGGGTGCGAGAGCGTCAGTATTAAGCGGGGGA
GAATTAGATCGCGATGGGAAAAAATTCGGTTAAGGCCAGGGGGAAAGAAAAAATATAAATTAAAACATAT
AGTATGGGCAAGCAGGGAGCTAGAACGATTCGCAGTTAATCCTGGCCTGTTAGAAACATCAGAAGGCTGT
AGACAAATACTGGGACAGCTACAACCATCCCTTCAGACAGGATCAGAAGAACTTAGATCATTATATAATA
CAGTAGCAACCCTCTATTGTGTGCATCAAAGGATAGAGATAAAAGACACCAAGGAAGCTTTAGACAAGAT
AGAGGAAGAGCAAAACAAAAGTAAGACCACCGCACAGCAAGCGGCCGCTGATCTTCAGACCTGGAGGAGG
AGATATGAGGGACAATTGGAGAAGTGAATTATATAAATATAAAGTAGTAAAAATTGAACCATTAGGAGTA
GCACCCACCAAGGCAAAGAGAAGAGTGGTGCAGAGAGAAAAAAGAGCAGTGGGAATAGGAGCTTTGTTCC
TTGGGTTCTTGGGAGCAGCAGGAAGCACTATGGGCGCAGCGTCAATGACGCTGACGGTACAGGCCAGACA
ATTATTGTCTGGTATAGTGCAGCAGCAGAACAATTTGCTGAGGGCTATTGAGGCGCAACAGCATCTGTTG
CAACTCACAGTCTGGGGCATCAAGCAGCTCCAGGCAAGAATCCTGGCTGTGGAAAGATACCTAAAGGATC
AACAGCTCCTGGGGATTTGGGGTTGCTCTGGAAAACTCATTTGCACCACTGCTGTGCCTTGGAATGCTAG
TTGGAGTAATAAATCTCTGGAACAGATTTGGAATCACACGACCTGGATGGAGTGGGACAGAGAAATTAAC
AATTACACAAGCTTAATACACTCCTTAATTGAAGAATCGCAAAACCAGCAAGAAAAGAATGAACAAGAAT
TATTGGAATTAGATAAATGGGCAAGTTTGTGGAATTGGTTTAACATAACAAATTGGCTGTGGTATATAAA
ATTATTCATAATGATAGTAGGAGGCTTGGTAGGTTTAAGAATAGTTTTTGCTGTACTTTCTATAGTGAAT
AGAGTTAGGCAGGGATATTCACCATTATCGTTTCAGACCCACCTCCCAACCCCGAGGGGACCCAGAGAGG
GCCTATTTTAAAAGAAAAGGGGGGATTGGGGGGTACAGTGCAGGGGAAAGAATAGTAGACATAATAGCAA
CAGACATACAAACTAAAGAATTACAAAAACAAATTACAAAAATTCAAAATTTTCGGGTTTATTACAGGGA
CAGCAGAGATCCACTTTGGCGCCGGCTCGAG
Features (pLannotate 1.2.2; 31 found; start..end, strand, type, name):
      1..380     +  enhancer       CMV enhancer: human cytomegalovirus immediate early enhancer
    381..584     +  promoter       CMV promoter: human cytomegalovirus (CMV) immediate early promoter
    580..613     +  LTR            5' LTR (truncated) (fragment): truncated 5' long terminal repeat (LTR) from HIV-1
    629..647     +  promoter       T7 promoter: promoter for bacteriophage T7 RNA polymerase
    689..2164    +  CDS            TMPRSS2: TMPS2_HUMAN - Also known as PRSS10. Experimental evidence at protein level: Swiss-Prot protein existence level 1. (Microbial infection) Facilitates human coronaviruses SARS- CoV and SARS-CoV-2 infections via two independent mechanisms, proteolytic cleavage of ACE2 receptor which promotes viral uptake, and cleavage of coronavirus spike glycoproteins which activates the glycoprotein for host cell entry (PubMed:24227843, PubMed:32142651, PubMed:32404436). Proteolytically cleaves and activates the spike glycoproteins of human coronavirus 229E (HCoV-229E) and human coronavirus EMC (HCoV-EMC) and th
   2186..2207    -  promoter       chicken β-actin promoter (fragment): contains a 21-bp deletion relative to the standard chicken β-actin promoter
   2298..2760    +  misc_feature   IRES: internal ribosome entry site (IRES) of the encephalomyocarditis virus (EMCV)
   2793..3815    +  CDS            hph: KHYB_ECOLX - Experimental evidence at protein level: Swiss-Prot protein existence level 1. The aminoglycoside phosphotransferases achieve inactivation of their antibiotic substrates by phosphorylation. Only phosphorylates hygromycin and closely related compounds such as demethyl analogs and destomycin. From Escherichia coli.
   3834..4422    +  misc_feature   WPRE: woodchuck hepatitis virus posttranscriptional regulatory element
   4473..4492    +  misc_feature   cPPT/CTS (fragment): central polypurine tract and central termination sequence of HIV-1
   4494..4727    +  LTR            3' LTR (ΔU3): self-inactivating 3' long terminal repeat (LTR) from HIV-1
   4805..4926    +  polyA_signal   SV40 poly(A) signal: SV40 polyadenylation signal
   4966..5101    +  rep_origin     SV40 ori: SV40 origin of replication
   5122..5140    -  promoter       T7 promoter: promoter for bacteriophage T7 RNA polymerase
   5148..5303    +  CDS            lacZα (fragment): LacZα fragment of β-galactosidase; lacZ fragment
   5308..5736    +  rep_origin     f1 ori (sequence partly withheld): f1 bacteriophage origin of replication; arrow indicates direction of (+) strand synthesis
   5789..5893    +  promoter       AmpR promoter: bla
   5894..6754    +  CDS            AmpR: β-lactamase; bla; confers resistance to ampicillin, carbenicillin, and related antibiotics
   6925..7513    +  rep_origin     ori: high-copy-number ColE1/pMB1/pBR322/pUC origin of replication
   7696..7788    +  CDS            lacI (fragment): lac repressor; lacI; The lac repressor binds to the lac operator to inhibit transcription in E. coli. This inhibition can be relieved by adding lactose or isopropyl-β-D-thiogalactopyranoside (IPTG).
   7801..7822    +  protein_bind   CAP binding site: CAP binding activates transcription in the presence of cAMP. E. coli catabolite activator protein
   7837..7867    +  promoter       lac promoter: promoter for the E. coli lac operon
   7875..7891    +  protein_bind   lac operator: The lac repressor binds to the lac operator to inhibit transcription in E. coli. This inhibition can be relieved by adding lactose or isopropyl-β-D-thiogalactopyranoside (IPTG). lac repressor encoded by lacI
   7936..7954    +  promoter       T3 promoter: promoter for bacteriophage T3 RNA polymerase
   7982..8208    +  promoter       RSV promoter: Rous sarcoma virus enhancer/promoter
   8209..8389    +  LTR            5' LTR (truncated): truncated 5' long terminal repeat (LTR) from HIV-1
   8436..8561    +  misc_feature   HIV-1 Ψ: packaging signal of human immunodeficiency virus type 1
   8545..8908    +  CDS            HIV-1 gag (fragment): gag protein from human immunodeficiency virus 1; gag
   9054..9287    +  misc_feature   RRE: The Rev response element (RRE) of HIV-1 allows for Rev-dependent mRNA export from the nucleus to the cytoplasm.
   9664..9690    +  CDS            Rev (fragment): human immunodeficiency virus 1 (HIV-1) Rev protein; rev; enhances nuclear export of unspliced and incompletely spliced viral mRNAs
   9703..9820    +  misc_feature   cPPT/CTS: central polypurine tract and central termination sequence of HIV-1
