[The description below was written by a language model from this plasmid's Addgene catalogue record and pLannotate feature annotations shown in this document.]
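Description:
pLCKO-CMV-TMPRSS2-IRES-Hygromycin is a lentiviral transfer plasmid of about 9.9 kb, built on the pLCKO backbone, for stable expression of full-length human TMPRSS2 in mammalian cells. In bacteria it is maintained by a high-copy ColE1/pUC-type origin and selected with ampicillin through the bla gene. The backbone also carries an f1 origin, an SV40 origin and poly(A) signal, and remnants of a lac/lacZα cloning region flanked by T7 and T3 promoters.

The viral portion has a third-generation, self-inactivating layout. An RSV promoter drives a truncated HIV-1 5' LTR to produce the genomic RNA in packaging cells. This is followed by the Ψ packaging signal with a partial gag sequence, the Rev response element for Rev-dependent nuclear export, and the cPPT/CTS, which aids nuclear import of the reverse-transcribed genome. A ΔU3 3' LTR closes the unit, so the integrated provirus lacks LTR promoter activity.

Expression therefore depends on the internal CMV enhancer/promoter, which transcribes a bicistronic message. The TMPRSS2 open reading frame comes first, then an EMCV IRES that allows cap-independent translation of the hygromycin phosphotransferase gene (hph). Because both proteins come from one transcript, hygromycin selection enriches for cells that also express the protease; TMPRSS2 itself carries no recorded epitope tag. A WPRE downstream of hph enhances transcript stability and expression.

TMPRSS2 is a serine protease that activates coronavirus spike glycoproteins for entry. The associated publication concerns SARS-CoV-2 entry receptors, which suggests use in generating TMPRSS2-expressing cell lines for viral entry and infection studies, although the record states only that the plasmid encodes TMPRSS2 with a hygromycin marker.
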