Addgene plasmid #237477: pLCKO-CMV-TMPRSS2-IRES-Hygromycin
Purpose: Encodes full length human TMPRSS2 protein, along with hygromycin selection marker.
Depositing lab: Dirk Daelemans. Depositing organization: Katholieke Universiteit Leuven. Publication: TMEM106B is a receptor mediating ACE2-independent SARS-CoV-2 cell entry. Baggen J, Jacquemyn M, Persoons L, Vanstreels E, Pye VE, Wrobel AG, Calvaresi V, Martin SR, Roustan C, Cronin NB, Reading E, Thibaut HJ, Vercruysse T, Maes P, De Smet F, Yee A, Nivitchanyong T, Roell M, Franco-Hernandez N, Rhinn H, Mamchak AA, Ah Young-Chapon M, Brown E, Cherepanov P, Daelemans D. Cell. 2023 Aug 3;186(16):3427-3442.e22. doi: 10.1016/j.cell.2023.06.005. Epub 2023 Jul 7. PubMed 37421949.
Backbone
  Vector backbone: pLCKO
  Backbone size w/o insert (bp): 6738
  Total vector size (bp): 9866
  Vector type: Mammalian Expression, Lentiviral
  Selectable markers: Hygromycin
Growth in bacteria
  Bacterial resistance: Ampicillin, 100 μg/mL
  Growth temperature: 37°C
  Growth strain: NEB Stable
  Copy number: High Copy
Gene/Insert
  Gene/Insert name: TMPRSS2
  Species: H. sapiens (human)
  Insert size (bp): 3128
  Entrez Gene: TMPRSS2 (a.k.a. PRSS10)
  Promoter: CMV
  Tag / fusion protein: IRES-Hygromycin (C terminal on insert)
  Cloning method: Other
  Sequencing primers: 5′ CGCAAATGGGCGGTAGGCGTG
Terms and licenses: Academic/Nonprofit Terms; Industry Terms: Not Available to Industry
How to cite: pLCKO-CMV-TMPRSS2-IRES-Hygromycin was a gift from Dirk Daelemans (Addgene plasmid # 237477 ; http://n2t.net/addgene:237477 ; RRID:Addgene_237477)
